Addgene plasmid #208711: pDisplay-GRAB_g5-HT3.0
Purpose: Expresses the green 5-HT sensor GRAB_g5-HT3.0 in mammalian cells
Depositing lab: Yulong Li. Publication: Improved green and red GRAB sensors for monitoring spatiotemporal serotonin release in vivo. Deng F, Wan J, Li G, Dong H, Xia X, Wang Y, Li X, Zhuang C, Zheng Y, Liu L, Yan Y, Feng J, Zhao Y, Xie H, Li Y. Nat Methods. 2024 Apr;21(4):692-702. doi: 10.1038/s41592-024-02188-8. Epub 2024 Mar 5. PubMed 38443508.
Backbone
  Vector backbone: pDisplay
  Backbone manufacturer: pDisplay
  Backbone size w/o insert (bp): 6548
  Vector type: Mammalian Expression
Growth in bacteria
  Bacterial resistance: Ampicillin, 100 μg/mL
  Growth temperature: 37°C
  Growth strain: DH5alpha
  Copy number: High Copy
Gene/Insert
  Gene/Insert name: Green fluorescent 5-HT sensor GRAB_g5-HT3.0
  Species: H. sapiens (human), M. musculus (mouse)
  Insert size (bp): 2151
  Promoter: CMV
  Cloning method: Gibson Cloning
Terms and licenses: Academic/Nonprofit Terms; Industry Terms: Not Available to Industry
Depositor comments: Please visit https://www.biorxiv.org/content/10.1101/2023.05.27.542566v1 for bioRxiv preprint.
How to cite: pDisplay-GRAB_g5-HT3.0 was a gift from Yulong Li (Addgene plasmid # 208711 ; http://n2t.net/addgene:208711 ; RRID:Addgene_208711)
