[The description below was written by a language model from this plasmid's Addgene catalogue record and pLannotate feature annotations shown in this document.]
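Description:
pDisplay-GRAB_g5-HT3.0 is a mammalian expression plasmid built on the pDisplay backbone that encodes the green fluorescent serotonin (5-HT) sensor GRAB_g5-HT3.0. The sequenced plasmid is about 8.7 kb. It is maintained in E. coli at high copy through a ColE1/pUC-type origin with ampicillin selection (AmpR, β-lactamase), and it also carries an f1 origin. An SV40 promoter-driven NeoR/KanR cassette with an HSV TK polyadenylation signal could allow G418 selection in mammalian cells, although the record does not describe such use.

Expression is driven by the CMV enhancer and promoter and terminated by the bGH polyadenylation signal. The open reading frame begins with the mouse Igκ leader supplied by pDisplay, which directs the protein into the secretory pathway for delivery to the plasma membrane. The sensor follows the GRAB design, in which a circularly permuted EGFP (annotated cEGFP) is inserted within a G-protein-coupled receptor scaffold so that ligand-induced conformational change alters green fluorescence. The automated annotation labels the receptor segments flanking the fluorescent module as fragments resembling human ADRA2A and HTR2C. These are homology-based calls, and the record does not state which receptor forms the scaffold, listing only human and mouse as source species.

Downstream, an EMCV IRES2 drives separate translation of mCherry fused to a K-Ras C-terminal fragment, most likely a membrane-targeting CAAX motif. This provides a membrane-localised red reference signal for identifying transfected cells and normalising the green response. The pDisplay PDGFRβ transmembrane domain remains annotated after this cassette, but whether it is translated is not stated. The plasmid is used to express and characterise the sensor in cultured mammalian cells, for imaging serotonin dynamics.
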