Features (pLannotate 1.2.2; 25 found; start..end, strand, type, name):
    380..583     +  promoter       CMV promoter: human cytomegalovirus (CMV) immediate early promoter
    579..612     +  LTR            5' LTR (truncated) (fragment): truncated 5' long terminal repeat (LTR) from HIV-1
    628..646     +  promoter       T7 promoter: promoter for bacteriophage T7 RNA polymerase
    727..789     +  sig_peptide    Igκ leader: leader sequence from mouse immunoglobulin κ light chain
    791..808     +  protein_bind   attB1 (fragment): mutant version of attB; core recombination site for the Gateway® BP reaction BP Clonase™
    880..1665    +  CDS            ADRA2A (fragment): ADA2A_HUMAN - Also known as ADRA2R, ADRAR. Experimental evidence at protein level: Swiss-Prot protein existence level 1. Alpha-2 adrenergic receptors mediate the catecholamine- induced inhibition of adenylate cyclase through the action of G proteins. The rank order of potency for agonists of this receptor is oxymetazoline > clonidine > epinephrine > norepinephrine > phenylephrine > dopamine > p-synephrine > p-tyramine > serotonin = p- octopamine. For antagonists, the rank order is yohimbine > phentolamine = mianserine > chlorpromazine = spiperone = prazosin > propanolol > alprenolol = pindolol
   1672..2394    +  CDS            cEGFP: cEGFP is a basic (constitutively fluorescent) green fluorescent protein published in 2008, derived from Aequorea victoria.
   2428..2874    +  CDS            HTR2C (fragment): 5HT2C_HUMAN - Also known as HTR1C. Experimental evidence at protein level: Swiss-Prot protein existence level 1. G-protein coupled receptor for 5-hydroxytryptamine (serotonin). Also functions as a receptor for various drugs and psychoactive substances, including ergot alkaloid derivatives, 1-2,5,- dimethoxy-4-iodophenyl-2-aminopropane (DOI) and lysergic acid diethylamide (LSD). Ligand binding causes a conformation change that triggers signaling via guanine nucleotide-binding proteins (G proteins) and modulates the activity of down-stream effectors. Beta-arrestin family members inhibit signalin
   2888..3473    +  misc_feature   IRES2: internal ribosome entry site (IRES) of the encephalomyocarditis virus (EMCV)
   3474..4181    +  CDS            mCherry: mCherry is a basic (constitutively fluorescent) red fluorescent protein published in 2004, derived from Discosoma sp.. It is reported to be a very rapidly-maturing monomer with low acid sensitivity.
   4182..4232    +  CDS            K-Ras (fragment): human small GTPase proto-oncoprotein
   4272..4418    +  CDS            PDGFRβ TM domain: transmembrane domain from platelet derived growth factor receptor beta
   4446..4670    +  polyA_signal   bGH poly(A) signal: bovine growth hormone polyadenylation signal
   4674..4692    +  promoter       SV40 promoter (fragment): SV40 enhancer and early promoter
   4802..5390    -  rep_origin     ori: high-copy-number ColE1/pMB1/pBR322/pUC origin of replication
   5612..5628    +  polyA_signal   bGH poly(A) signal (fragment): bovine growth hormone polyadenylation signal
   5719..5766    -  polyA_signal   HSV TK poly(A) signal: herpes simplex virus thymidine kinase polyadenylation signal (Cole and Stacy, 1985)
   5825..5977    -  CDS            ble (fragment): BLE_KLEPN - Experimental evidence at protein level: Swiss-Prot protein existence level 1. Binding protein with a strong affinity to the bleomycin family of antibiotics. Binds to CL990; an antimitotic-antibiotic compound. From Klebsiella pneumoniae.
   5998..6792    -  CDS            NeoR/KanR: aminoglycoside phosphotransferase from Tn5; aph(3')-II (or nptII); confers resistance to neomycin, kanamycin, and G418 (Geneticin®)
   6827..7180    -  promoter       SV40 promoter: SV40 enhancer and early promoter
   7182..7199    -  promoter       AmpR promoter (fragment): bla
   7240..8100    -  CDS            AmpR: β-lactamase; bla; confers resistance to ampicillin, carbenicillin, and related antibiotics
   8101..8205    -  promoter       AmpR promoter: bla
   8232..8660    +  rep_origin     f1 ori (sequence partly withheld): f1 bacteriophage origin of replication; arrow indicates direction of (+) strand synthesis
   8699..379     +  enhancer       CMV enhancer (across the origin): human cytomegalovirus immediate early enhancer
>Addgene plasmid #208711 | pDisplay-GRAB_g5-HT3.0 | addgene full sequence | sequence record 410342 | Addgene NGS Result
ACATTGATTATTGACTAGTTATTAATAGTAATCAATTACGGGGTCATTAGTTCATAGCCCATATATGGAG
TTCCGCGTTACATAACTTACGGTAAATGGCCCGCCTGGCTGACCGCCCAACGACCCCTGCCCATTGACGT
CAATAATGACGTATGTTCCCATAGTAACGCCAATAGGGACTTTCCATTGACGTCAATGGGTGGAGTATTT
ACGGTAAACTGCCCACTTGGCAGTACATCAAGTGTATCATATGCCAAGTACGCCCCCTATTGACGTCAAT
GACGGTAAATGGCCCGCCTGGCATTATGCCCAGTACATGACCTTATGGGACTTTCCTACTTGGCAGTACA
TCTACGTATTAGTCATCGCTATTACCATGGTGATGCGGTTTTGGCAGTACATCAATGGGCGTGGATAGCG
GTTTGACTCACGGGGATTTCCAAGTCTCCACCCCATTGACGTCAATGGGAGTTTGTTTTGGCACCAAAAT
CAACGGGACTTTCCAAAATGTCGTAACAACTCCGCCCCATTGACGCAAATGGGCGGTAGGCGTGTACGGT
GGGAGGTCTATATAAGCAGAGCTCTCTGGCTAACTAGAGAACCCACTGCTTACTGGCTTATCGAAATTAA
TACGACTCACTATAGGGAGACCCAAGCTTGGTACCGAGCTCGGATCCACTAGTAACGGCCGCCAGTGTGC
TGGAATTCGGCTTGGGGATATCCACCATGGAGACAGACACACTCCTGCTATGGGTACTGCTGCTCTGGGT
TCCAGGTTCCACTGGTGACACAAGTTTGTACAAAAAAGTTGGCACCACCGGTGACAAACTTGATGCTAAT
GTGAGTTCCAACGAGGGTTTCAGGTCCGTGGAGAAGGTCGTGCTGCTCACGTTCCTTGCAGTGGTTATCC
TGATGGCCATCTTGGGCAACCTGCTGGTGATGGTGGCTGTGTGCAGGGACAGGCAGCTCAGGAAAATAAA
AACCAACTATTTCATTGTGTCTCTCGCCTTTGCTGACCTGCTGGTTTCGGTGCTGGTGATGCCCTTTGGT
GCCATTGAGCTGGTCCAAGACATCTGGGCTTATGGGGAGATGTTCTGCCTGGTCCGGACCTCTCTGGATG
TCTACCTTTGTACAGCATCGATCTTTCACCTGTGCTGTATTTCCCTGGACAGGTATTACGCCATCTGCTG
CCAGCCTTTGGTTTATAGGAACAAGATGACCCCTCTACGCATCGCATTAATGTTGGGAGGCTGCTGGGTC
CTTCCCATGTTTATATCTTTTCTCCCCATAATGCAAGGCTGGAACAACATCGGCATAGTTGATGTGATAG
AGAAAAGGAAATTCAGCCACAACTCTAACTCCACGTGGTGTGTCTTCATGGTCAACAAGCCCTATGCTAT
CACCTGCTCTGTGGTGGCCTTCTACATCCCGTTTCTCCTCATGGTGCTGGCCTATTACCGAATCTATGTC
GTGGCTAAGCGGGGTCCGGACGCCGTCGCCGCGCCGCCGGGGGGCACCGAGCGCAGGCCCAACGGTCTGG
GCCCCGAGCGCAGCGCGGGCCCGGGGGGCGCAGAGGCCGAACCGCTGCCCACCCAGCTCAACGGCGCCCC
TGGCGAGCCCGCGCCGGCCGGGCCGCGCGACACCGACGCGCTGGACCTGGAGGAGGGAGGAAACGTCTAT
ATCAAGGCCGACAAGCAGAAGAACGGCATCAAGGCGATCTTCCACATCCGCCACAACATCGAGGACGGCG
GCGTGCAGCTCGCCATCCACTACCAGCAGAACACCCCCATCGGCGACGGCCCCGTGCTGCTGCCCGACAA
CCACTACCTGAGCGTGCAGTCCAAACTTTCGAAAGACCCCAACGAGAAGCGCGATCACATGGTCCTGCTG
GAGTTCGTGACCGCCGCCGGGATCACTCTCGGCATGGACGAGCTGTACAAGGGCGGTACCGGAGGGAGCA
TGGTGAGAAAGGGCGAGGAGCTGTTCACCGGGGTGGTGCCCATCCTGGTCGAGCTGGACGGCGACGTAAA
CGGCCACAAGTTCAGCGTGCGGGGCGAGGGTGAGGGCGATGCCACCAATGGCAAGCTGACCCTGAAGTTC
ATCTGCACCACCGGCAAGCTGCCCGTGCCCTGGCCCACCCTCGTGACCACCCTGACCTACGGCGTGCAGT
GCTTCAGTCGCTACCCCGACCACATGAAGCAGCACGACTTCTTCAAGTCCGCCATGCCCGAAGGCTACGT
GCAGGAGCGCACCATCTTCTTCAAGGACGACGGCAACTACAAGACCCGCGCCGAGGTGAAGTTCGAGGGC
GACACCCTGGTGAACCGCATCGAGCTGAAGGGCATCGACTTCAAGGAGGACGGCAACATCCTGGGGCACA
AGCTGGAGTACAACACCGGAGCAGCAGCACGCTTCCGCTGGAGGACAGAGACCAAGGCAGCCAAGGTGTT
ATGTGTCATCATGGGCTGCTTCTGTTTCTGCTGGGCCCCCTTCTTTGTCACCAATATTGTGGACCCTTTC
ATAGACTACACTGTCCCCGAGCAGGTGTGGACTGCTTTCCTCTGGCTTGGCTATATCAATTCGGGGTTGA
ACCCTTTTCTCTATGCCTTCTTGAATAAGTCTTTCAGACGTGCCTTCCTCATCATCCTCCGTTGCAATTA
TAAGGTAGAGAAAAAGCCTCCTGTCAGGCAGATTCCAAGAGTTGCCGCCACTGCTTTGTCTGGGAGGGAG
CTTAATGTTAACATTTATCGGCATACCAATGAACCGGTGATCGAGAAAGCCAGTGACAATGAGCCCGGTA
TAGAGATGCAAGTTGAGAATTTAGAGTTACCAGTAAATCCCTCCAGTGTGGTTAGCGAAAGGATTAGCAG
TGTGTGATAAGCTAGCGCCCCTCTCCCTNCCCCCCCCCTAACGTTACTGGCCGAAGCCGCTTGGAATAAG
GCCGGTGTGCGTTTGTCTATATGTTATTTTCCACCATATTGCCGTCTTTTGGCAATGTGAGGGCCCGGAA
ACCTGGCCCTGTCTTCTTGACGAGCATTCCTAGGGGTCTTTCCCCTCTCGCCAAAGGAATGCAAGGTCTG
TTGAATGTCGTGAAGGAAGCAGTTCCTCTGGAAGCTTCTTGAAGACAAACAACGTCTGTAGCGACCCTTT
GCAGGCAGCGGAACCCCCCACCTGGCGACAGGTGCCTCTGCGGCCAACGCCACGTGTATAAGATACACCT
GCAAAGGCGGCACAACCCCAGTGCCACGTTGTGAGTTGGATAGTTGTGGAAAGAGTCAAATGGCTCTCCT
CAAGCGTATTCAACAAGGGGCTGAAGGATGCCCAGAAGGTACCCCATTGTATGGGATCTGATCTGGGGCC
TCGGTACACATGCTTTACATGTGTTTAGTCGAGGTTAAAAAAACGTCTAGGCCCCCCGAACCACGGGGAC
GTGGTTTTCCTTTGAAAAACACGATGATAATATGGCCACAACCATGGTGAGCAAGGGCGAGGAGGATAAC
ATGGCCATCATCAAGGAGTTCATGCGCTTCAAGGTGCACATGGAGGGCTCCGTGAACGGCCACGAGTTCG
AGATCGAGGGCGAGGGCGAGGGCCGCCCCTACGAGGGCACCCAGACCGCCAAGCTGAAGGTGACCAAGGG
TGGCCCCCTGCCCTTCGCCTGGGACATCCTGTCCCCTCAGTTCATGTACGGCTCCAAGGCCTACGTGAAG
CACCCCGCCGACATCCCCGACTACTTGAAGCTGTCCTTCCCCGAGGGCTTCAAGTGGGAGCGCGTGATGA
ACTTCGAGGACGGCGGCGTGGTGACCGTGACCCAGGACTCCTCCCTGCAGGACGGCGAGTTCATCTACAA
GGTGAAGCTGCGCGGCACCAACTTCCCCTCCGACGGCCCCGTAATGCAGAAGAAGACCATGGGCTGGGAG
GCCTCCTCCGAGCGGATGTACCCCGAGGACGGCGCCCTGAAGGGCGAGATCAAGCAGAGGCTGAAGCTGA
AGGACGGCGGCCACTACGACGCTGAGGTCAAGACCACCTACAAGGCCAAGAAGCCCGTGCAGCTGCCCGG
CGCCTACAACGTCAACATCAAGTTGGACATCACCTCCCACAACGAGGACTACACCATCGTGGAACAGTAC
GAACGCGCCGAGGGCCGCCACTCCACCGGCGGCATGGACGAGCTGTACAAGGATGGTAAAAAGAAGAAAA
AGAAGTCAAAGACAAAGTGTGTAATTATGTAAGTCGACGAACAAAAACTCATCTCAGAAGAGGATCTGAA
TGCTGTGGGCCAGGACACGCAGGAGGTCATCGTGGTGCCACACTCCTTGCCCTTTAAGGTGGTGGTGATC
TCAGCCATCCTGGCCCTGGTGGTGCTCACCATCATCTCCCTTATCATCCTCATCATGCTTTGGCAGAAGA
AGCCACGTTAGGCGGCCGCTCGAGATCAGCCTCGACTGTGCCTTCTAGTTGCCAGCCATCTGTTGTTTGC
CCCTCCCCCGTGCCTTCCTTGACCCTGGAAGGTGCCACTCCCACTGTCCTTTCCTAATAAAATGAGGAAA
TTGCATCGCATTGTCTGAGTAGGTGTCATTCTATTCTGGGGGGTGGGGTGGGGCAGGACAGCAAGGGGGA
GGATTGGGAAGACAATAGCAGGCATGCTGGGGATGCGGTGGGCTCTATGGCTTCTGAGGCGGAAAGAACC
AGTGGCGGTAATACGGTTATCCACAGAATCGGGGGATAACGCAGGAAAGAACATGTGAGCAAAAGGCCAG
CAAAAGGCCAGGAACCGTAAAAAGGCCGCGTTGCTGGCGTTTTTCCATAGGCTCCGCCCCCCTGACGAGC
ATCACAAAAATCGACGCTCAAGTCAGAGGTGGCGAAACCCGACAGGACTATAAAGATACCAGGCGTTTCC
CCCTGGAAGCTCCCTCGTGCGCTCTCCTGTTCCGACCCTGCCGCTTACCGGATACCTGTCCGCCTTTCTC
CCTTCGGGAAGCGTGGCGCTTTCTCATAGCTCACGCTGTAGGTATCTCAGTTCGGTGTAGGTCGTTCGCT
CCAAGCTGGGCTGTGTGCACGAACCCCCCGTTCAGCCCGACCGCTGCGCCTTATCCGGTAACTATCGTCT
TGAGTCCAACCCGGTAAGACGCGACTTATCGCCACTGGCAGCAGCCACTGGTAACAGGATTAGCAGAGCG
AGGTATGTAGGCGGTGCTACAGAGTTCTTGAAGTGGTGGCCTAACTACGGCTACACTAGAAGAACAGTAT
TTGGTATCTGCGCTCTGCTGAAGCCAGTTACCTTCGGAAAAAGAGTTGGTAGCTCTTGATCCGGCAAACA
AACCACCGCTGGTAGCGGTGGTTTTTTTGTTTGCAAGCAGCAGATTACGCGCAGAAAAAAAGGATCTCAA
GAAGATCCTTTGATCTTTTCTACGGGGTCTGACGCTCAGTGGAACGAAAACTCACGTTAAGGGATTTTGG
TCATGAGATTATCAAAAAGGATCTTCACCTAGATCCTTTTAAATTAAAAATGAAGTTTTAAATCAATCTA
AAGTATATATGAGTAACCTGAGGCTATGGCAGGGCCTGCCGCCCCGACGTTGGCTGCGAGCCCTGGGCCT
TCACCCGAACTTGGGGGGTGGGGTGGGGAAAAGGAAGAAACGCGGGCGTATTGGCCCCAATGGGGTCTCG
GTGGGGTATCGACAGAGTGCCAGCCCTGGGACCGAACCCCGCGTTTATGAACAAACGACCCAACACCGTG
CGTTTTATTCTGTCTTTTTATTGCCGTCATAGCGCGGGTTCCTTCCGGTATTGTCTCCTTCCGTGTTTCA
GTTAGCCTCCCCCTAGGGTGGGCGAAGAACTCCAGCATGAGATCCCCGCGCTGGAGGATCATCCAGCCGG
CGTCCCGGAAAACGATTCCGAAGCCCAACCTTTCATAGAAGGCGGCGGTGGAATCGAAATCTCGTGATGG
CAGGTTGGGCGTCGCTTGGTCGGTCATTTCGAACCCCAGAGTCCCGCTCAGAAGAACTCGTCAAGAAGGC
GATAGAAGGCGATGCGCTGCGAATCGGGAGCGGCGATACCGTAAAGCACGAGGAAGCGGTCAGCCCATTC
GCCGCCAAGCTCTTCAGCAATATCACGGGTAGCCAACGCTATGTCCTGATAGCGGTCCGCCACACCCAGC
CGGCCACAGTCGATGAATCCAGAAAAGCGGCCATTTTCCACCATGATATTCGGCAAGCAGGCATCGCCAT
AGGTCACGACGAGATCCTCGCCGTCGGGCATGCTCGCCTTGAGCCTGGCGAACAGTTCGGCTGGCGCGAG
CCCCTGATGCTCTTCGTCCAGATCATCCTGATCGACAAGACCGGCTTCCATCCGAGTACGTGCTCGCTCG
ATGCGATGTTTCGCTTGGTGGTCGAATGGGCAGGTAGCCGGATCAAGCGTATGCAGCCGCCGCATTGCAT
CAGCCATGATGGATACTTTCTCGGCAGGAGCAAGGTGAGATGACAGGAGATCCTGCCCCGGCACTTCGCC
CAATAGCAGCCAGTCCCTTCCCGCTTCAGTGACAACGTCGAGCACAGCTGCGCAAGGAACGCCCGTCGTG
GCCAGCCACGATAGCCGCGCTGCCTCGTCTTGCAGTTCATTCAGGGCACCGGACAGGTCGGTCTTGACAA
AAAGAACCGGGCGCCCCTGCGCTGACAGCCGGAACACGGCGGCATCAGAGCAGCCGATTGTCTGTTGTGC
CCAGTCATAGCCGAATAGCCTCTCCACCCAAGCGGCCGGAGAACCTGCGTGCAATCCATCTTGTTCAATC
ATGCGAAACGATCCTCATCCTGTCTCTTGATCGATCTTTGCAAAAGCCTAGGCCTCCAAAAAAGCCTCCT
CACTACTTCTGGAATAGCTCAGAGGCCGGGCCTCGGCCTCTGCATAAATAAAAAAAATTAGTCAGCCATG
GGGCGGAGAATGGGCGGAACTGGGCGGAGTTAGGGGCGGAATGGGCGGAGTTAGGGGCGGGACTATGGTT
GCTGACTAATTGAGATGCATGCTTTGCATACTTCTGCCTGCTGGGGAGCCTGGGGACTTTCCACACCTGG
TTGCTGACTAATTGAGATGCATGCTTTGCATACTTCTGCCTGCTGGGGAGCCTGGGGACTTTCCACACCC
TAACTGACACACATTCCACAGCTGGTTCTTTCCGCCTCAGGACTCTTCCTTTTTCAATAAATCAATCTAA
AGTATATATGAGTAAACTTGGTCTGACAGTTACCAATGCTTAATCAGTGAGGCACCTATCTCAGCGATCT
GTCTATTTCGTTCATCCATAGTTGCCTGACTCCCCGTCGTGTAGATAACTACGATACGGGAGGGCTTACC
ATCTGGCCCCAGTGCTGCAATGATACCGCGAGACCCACGCTCACCGGCTCCAGATTTATCAGCAATAAAC
CAGCCAGCCGGAAGGGCCGAGCGCAGAAGTGGTCCTGCAACTTTATCCGCCTCCATCCAGTCTATTAATT
GTTGCCGGGAAGCTAGAGTAAGTAGTTCGCCAGTTAATAGTTTGCGCAACGTTGTTGCCATTGCTACAGG
CATCGTGGTGTCACGCTCGTCGTTTGGTATGGCTTCATTCAGCTCCGGTTCCCAACGATCAAGGCGAGTT
ACATGATCCCCCATGTTGTGCAAAAAAGCGGTTAGCTCCTTCGGTCCTCCGATCGTTGTCAGAAGTAAGT
TGGCCGCAGTGTTATCACTCATGGTTATGGCAGCACTGCATAATTCTCTTACTGTCATGCCATCCGTAAG
ATGCTTTTCTGTGACTGGTGAGTACTCAACCAAGTCATTCTGAGAATAGTGTATGCGGCGACCGAGTTGC
TCTTGCCCGGCGTCAATACGGGATAATACCGCGCCACATAGCAGAACTTTAAAAGTGCTCATCATTGGAA
AACGTTCTTCGGGGCGAAAACTCTCAAGGATCTTACCGCTGTTGAGATCCAGTTCGATGTAACCCACTCG
TGCACCCAACTGATCTTCAGCATCTTTTACTTTCACCAGCGTTTCTGGGTGAGCAAAAACAGGAAGGCAA
AATGCCGCAAAAAAGGGAATAAGGGCGACACGGAAATGTTGAATACTCATACTCTTCCTTTTTCAATATT
ATTGAAGCATTTATCAGGGTTATTGTCTCATGAGCGGATACATATTTGAATGTATTTAGAAAAATAAACA
AATAGGGGTTCCGCGCACATTTCCCCGAAAAGTGCCACCTG
[124 nt withheld, positions 8232-8355]
C
[91 nt withheld, positions 8357-8447]
A
[49 nt withheld, positions 8449-8497]
CCTTTGACGTTGGAGTCCACGTTCTTT
[37 nt withheld, positions 8525-8561]
ACCCTATCTCGGTCTATTCTTTTGATTTATAAGGGATTTTGCCGATTTCGGCCTATTGGTTAAAAAATGA
GCTGATTTAACAAAAATTTAACGCGAATTTTAACAAAATATTAACGCTTACAATTTACGCGCGCGTTG
